Addgene plasmid #85403: pMXs-WT-ATPIF1
Purpose: Retroviral vector expressing wild type human ATPIF1
Depositing lab: David Sabatini. Depositing organization: Whitehead Institute for Biomedical Research. Publication: Inhibition of ATPIF1 ameliorates severe mitochondrial respiratory chain dysfunction in mammalian cells. Chen WW, Birsoy K, Mihaylova MM, Snitkin H, Stasinski I, Yucel B, Bayraktar EC, Carette JE, Clish CB, Brummelkamp TR, Sabatini DD, Sabatini DM. Cell Rep. 2014 Apr 10;7(1):27-34. doi: 10.1016/j.celrep.2014.02.046. Epub 2014 Mar 27. PubMed 24685140.
Backbone
  Vector backbone: pMXs rtv-016
  Backbone size w/o insert (bp): 5600
  Vector type: Mammalian Expression, Retroviral
  Selectable markers: Blasticidin
Growth in bacteria
  Bacterial resistance: Ampicillin, 100 μg/mL
  Growth temperature: 30°C
  Growth strain: NEB Stable
  Copy number: Unknown
Gene/Insert
  Gene/Insert name: ATPIF1
  Species: H. sapiens (human)
  Mutation: Wildtype
  Entrez Gene: ATP5IF1 (a.k.a. ATPI, ATPIF1, ATPIP, IP)
  Cloning method: Restriction Enzyme; 5′ cloning site BamHI (not destroyed); 3′ cloning site NotI (not destroyed)
  Sequencing primers: 5′ AGTAGACGGCATCGCAGCTTGGATA
Terms and licenses: Academic/Nonprofit Terms; Industry Terms: Not Available to Industry
How to cite: pMXs-WT-ATPIF1 was a gift from David Sabatini (Addgene plasmid # 85403 ; http://n2t.net/addgene:85403 ; RRID:Addgene_85403)
