[The description below was written by a language model from this plasmid's Addgene catalogue record.]
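Description:
pMXs-WT-ATPIF1 is a retroviral mammalian expression vector built on the pMXs backbone (about 5.6 kb without the insert) that carries the wild-type human ATPIF1 coding sequence, now officially designated ATP5IF1. The insert was placed between BamHI and NotI sites, both of which remain intact, so the cDNA can be excised or replaced. In bacteria the plasmid is maintained under ampicillin selection, and the record lists a recombination-reducing host strain, consistent with the repeated long terminal repeats typical of retroviral vectors. Copy number is not recorded. No feature table is provided, so the exact promoter, packaging signal and layout of the resistance cassette are not stated. In pMXs-family vectors generally, Moloney murine leukemia virus-derived LTRs flank the payload, the 5′ LTR drives transcription of the insert, and a packaging signal allows the genomic RNA to be incorporated into virions when viral proteins are supplied in trans by packaging cells.

After transduction, the provirus integrates into the target cell genome to give stable expression, and transduced mammalian cells can be selected with blasticidin. ATPIF1 encodes the mitochondrial ATPase inhibitory factor 1, a small protein that restrains the reverse, ATP-hydrolysing activity of the F1Fo ATP synthase. The associated study concerns how inhibiting ATPIF1 eases severe respiratory chain dysfunction in mammalian cells. That context suggests the construct serves to express or re-express the unmutated protein, for example as a wild-type reference or for complementing cells lacking ATPIF1, although the record itself states only that it expresses wild-type human ATPIF1. No epitope tag or reporter is recorded.
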