>Addgene plasmid #85403 | pMXs-WT-ATPIF1 | addgene partial sequence | sequence record 166939 | pBMN5 5'-GCTTGGATACACGCCGC-3'
CATCCTCTAGACTGCCGGATCTAGCTAGTTAATTAAGGATCCGCCACCATGGCAGTGACGGCGTTGGCGG
CGCGGACGTGGCTTGGCGTGTGGGGCGTGAGGACCATGCAAGCCCGAGGCTTCGGCTCGGATCAGTCCGA
GAATGTCGACCGGGGCGCGGGCTCCATCCGGGAAGCCGGTGGGGCCTTCGGAAAGAGAGAGCAGGCTGAA
GAGGAACGATATTTCCGAGCACAGAGTAGAGAACAACTGGCAGCTTTGAAAAAACACCATGAAGAAGAAA
TCGTTCATCATAAGAAGGAGATTGAGCGTCTGCAGAAAGAAATTGAGCGCCATAAGCAGAAGATCAAAAT
GCTAAAACATGATGATTAAGCGGCCGCTACGTAAATTCCGCCCCCCCCCCCCCTCTCCCT
