>Addgene plasmid #85403 | pMXs-WT-ATPIF1 | addgene partial sequence | sequence record 166944 | pCDH-rev 5'-GCATTCCTTTGGCGAGAG-3'
AGAAGACAGGGCCGGTTTCCGGGCCCTCACATTGCCAAAAGACGGCAATATGGTGGAAAATAACATATAG
ACAAACGCACACCGGCCTTATTCCAAGCGGCTTCGGCCAGTAACGTTAGGGGGGGGGGAGGGAGAGGGGG
GG
